Addgene plasmid #238485: pT7-ZoAl-END-3xF-ORF
Purpose: For production of C-term flag-tagged ZoAl EN-dead ORF mRNA for mRNA transfection in PRINT
Depositing lab: Kathleen Collins. Depositing organization: University of California, Berkeley. Publication: Harnessing eukaryotic retroelement proteins for transgene insertion into human safe-harbor loci. Zhang X, Van Treeck B, Horton CA, McIntyre JJR, Palm SM, Shumate JL, Collins K. Nat Biotechnol. 2024 Feb 20. doi: 10.1038/s41587-024-02137-y. PubMed 38379101.
Backbone
  Vector backbone: pUC57min
  Vector type: IVT template
Growth in bacteria
  Bacterial resistance: Ampicillin, 100 μg/mL
  Growth temperature: 37°C
  Growth strain: DH5alpha
  Copy number: High Copy
Gene/Insert
  Gene/Insert name: R2 retroelement mRNA
  Species: Zonotrichia albicollis
  Mutation: DD1041/1054->AA
  Tag / fusion protein: 3x-Flag (C terminal on insert)
  Cloning method: Gibson Cloning
  Sequencing primers: 5′ CAGGGTTATTGTCTCATGAGCGGATAC
Terms and licenses: Academic/Nonprofit Terms; Industry Terms: Not Available to Industry
How to cite: pT7-ZoAl-END-3xF-ORF was a gift from Kathleen Collins (Addgene plasmid # 238485 ; http://n2t.net/addgene:238485 ; RRID:Addgene_238485)
