[The description below was written by a language model from this plasmid's Addgene catalogue record and pLannotate feature annotations shown in this document.]
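Description:
pT7-ZoAl-END-3xF-ORF is an in vitro transcription template built on the small high-copy pUC57min backbone. It is propagated in E. coli through a ColE1/pUC-type origin and selected with ampicillin via the β-lactamase gene and its native promoter. It is not an expression vector for direct use in cells. Instead, a bacteriophage T7 promoter placed upstream of the insert allows T7 RNA polymerase to synthesise mRNA in vitro, and that mRNA is then delivered to cells by transfection.

The insert encodes the open reading frame of an R2 non-LTR retroelement protein from the white-throated sparrow, Zonotrichia albicollis ("ZoAl"), fused at its C terminus to a 3xFLAG epitope tag for detection or immunopurification. The protein carries two aspartate-to-alanine substitutions (D1041A and D1054A), which the record describes as endonuclease-dead. This variant would therefore be expected to lack the target-site nicking activity that normally initiates target-primed reverse transcription. According to the record, the mRNA is used in PRINT, an approach in which a retroelement protein supplied as mRNA directs insertion of a transgene into human safe-harbor loci. The EN-dead version plausibly serves as a catalytically inactive control, although the record does not state this explicitly.

The automated annotation identifies the T7 promoter, the 3xFLAG tag, the origin and the ampicillin resistance cassette, but it does not annotate the R2 coding sequence itself. The very short hits labelled HSF1 and hGH poly(A) signal are 17-nucleotide fragments lying within or near the insert region, and they are most likely spurious matches rather than functional elements. The record does not describe any untranslated regions or an encoded poly(A) tract.
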