Features (pLannotate 1.2.2; 7 found; start..end, strand, type, name):
     52..68      +  promoter       T7 promoter (fragment): promoter for bacteriophage T7 RNA polymerase
    140..156     +  CDS            HSF1 (fragment): C-terminal activation domain from the human heat shock transcription factor HSF1
   3429..3445    +  polyA_signal   hGH poly(A) signal (fragment): human growth hormone polyadenylation signal
   3636..3701    +  CDS            3xFLAG: three tandem FLAG® epitope tags, followed by an enterokinase cleavage site
   4117..4705    -  rep_origin     ori: high-copy-number ColE1/pMB1/pBR322/pUC origin of replication
   4876..5736    -  CDS            AmpR: β-lactamase; bla; confers resistance to ampicillin, carbenicillin, and related antibiotics
   5737..12      -  promoter       AmpR promoter (across the origin): bla
>Addgene plasmid #238485 | pT7-ZoAl-END-3xF-ORF | addgene full sequence | sequence record 477706 | Addgene NGS Result
AGGGGTTCCGCGCACATTTCCCCGAAAAGTGCCACCTGACGTCCCAATGATTAATACGACTCACTATAAG
GAATAAACTAGTATTCTTCTGGTCCCCACAGACTCAGAGAGAACCCGCCACCATGGATAACATCGTGAAG
GTGACCGTGCCCGACAAGAATCCCCCTTGTCCTTGCTGTGGCGTGCGCCTGAACAGCGTGCTGGCACTGA
TCGAGCACCTGAAGGGCTCCCACGGAAGGAGAAGGGTGTGCTTCCGCTGTGCCAAGTGCGGCCGGGAGAA
CTTTAATCACCACAGCACCGTGTGTCACTACGCCAAGTGCAAGGGCCCACAGATCGAGAGACCACCCGTG
GGCGAGTGGATCTGTGAGGTGTGCGGCAGGGATTTCACCACAAAGATCGGCCTGGGCCAGCACAAGCGCC
ACATGCACGCCATGGTGCGCAACCAGGAGCGGATCGACGCCAGCCAGCCCAAGGAGACCTCCAATCGCGG
CGCCCACAAGCGGTGCTGGACAAAGGAGGAGGAGGAGCTGCTGATGAAGCTGGAGGTGCAGTTTGAGAAC
CACAAGAACATCAATAAGCTGATCGCCGAGCAGCTGACCACAAAGACCGCCAAGCAGATCTCCGATAAGC
GCCGGATGCTGCTGAAGAAGGGCAGAGGCACCACAGGCAACCTGGAGACAGAGCCTGGCATGAGCCACCA
GTCCCAGGCCAAGGTGAAGGACAATGGACTGGGAGGCGATCACCTGCCAGGAGGACCTGTGGTGGACAAG
GGCACCATCGGCAAGCCAGGCCAGCACCTGGACACCGATAATTCTCACCAGATCACAGCAGGCAAGAAGA
AGGGAGGAGGACTGCAGGCCAGATACAGAAGGCGCATCATGAAGAGGCTGGCCGCCGGCACCATCAACAT
CTTCCCAAAGGTGTTTAAGGAGCTGATCAACGACCAGGAGGCCAGGCCCCTGATCAATCAGACCACAGAG
GACTGTTTCGGCCTGCTGGATTCCGCCTGCCAGATCAGAACCGCCCTGAGGGAGAAGGGCAAGTCTCAGG
AGGAGCGGCCCAGAAAGCAGTACCAGAAGTGGATGAAGAAGCGCGCCATCAAGCGGGGCGACTATCTGCG
GTTCCAGAGACTGTTTCACCTGGATAGAGGCAAGCTGGCCAGGATCATCCTGGACAACACCGAGTCCCTG
TCTTGTGATATCAGCCCTTCCGAGATCTACAGCGTGTTCAAGGCCCGCTGGGAGACACCAGGCCACTTCA
ATGGCCTGGGCGATTTTGAGATCAAGGGCAAGGCCAACAATAAGGCCTTCCGGGACTTTATCACCGCCAA
GGAGATCGAGAAGAACGTGAGAGAGATGTCTAAGGGCAGCGCACCAGGACCTGATGGAATCGCCCTGGGC
GACATCAAGAAGATGGACCCCGGCTATTCTCGGACCGCCGAGCTGTTTAATCTGTGGCTGACAGCCGGCG
ACATCCCAGATATGGTGAGGGGATGCAGGACCGTGCTGATCCCAAAGAGCACCACACCCGAGCGCCTGAA
GGACATCAACAATTGGCGGCCCATCACAATCGGCTCCATCCTGCTGAGACTGTTCTCTAGGATCATCACC
GCCAGAATGACAAAGGCATGTCCACTGAACCCAAGGCAGAGGGGCTTTATCTCCGCACCAGGCTGCTCTG
AGAACCTGAAGCTGCTGCAGAGCATCATCAGGACCGCCAAGAATGAGCACAAGCCCCTGGGCGTGATCTT
CGTGGACATCGCCAAGGCCTTTGATACAGTGTCCCACCAGCACATCATCCACGTGCTGCAGCAGCGGAGA
GTGGACCCCCACATCGTGGGCCTGGTGAACAATATGTACAAGGACATCTCCACCTATGTGACCACAAAGA
AGAACACCCACACAGACAAGATCCAGATCAGAGTGGGCGTGAAGCAGGGCGATCCTCTGTCTCCACTGCT
GTTCAATCTGGCCATGGACCCACTGCTGTGTAAGCTGGAGGAGAGCGGCAAGGGCTTCCACAGGGGCCAG
AGCTCCATCACCGCCATGGCCTTTGCCGACGATCTGGTGCTGCTGTCTGATAGCTGGGAGAACATGAAGG
AGAATATCAAGATCCTGGAGACATTCTGTAATCTGACCGGCCTAAAGACACAGGGCCAGAAGTGCCACGG
CTTTTACATCAAGCCTACCAAGGACTCCTATACAATCAACAATTGCCCAGCCTGGACCATCAACGGCACA
CCTCTGAACATGATCAATCCAGGCGAGTCTGAGAAGTACCTGGGACTGCAGATCGACCCATGGACCGGCG
TGGCCAAGTATGATCTGAGCACAAAGCTGAAGATCTGGCTGGAGTCCATCGACAGGGCCCCCCTGAAGCC
TCTGCAGAAGCTGGATATCCTGAAAACCTACACAATCCCCCGCCTGACCTATCTGGCCGATCACAGCGAG
ATGAAGGCAGGAGCACTGGAGGCACTGGACCAGCAGATCAGGACCGCCGTGAAGGATTGGCTGCACCTGC
CTTCCTGCACATGTGACGCCATCCTGTACGTGTCTACCAGGGATGGAGGACTGGGAGTGACAAAGCTGGC
AGGACTGATCCCATCTGTGCAGGCAAGGAGGCTGCACAGGATCGCACAGAGCCCTGACGAGACCATGAAG
GATTTCCTGGAGAAGGCCCAGATGGAGAAGATGTACGAGAAGCTGTGGGTGCAGGCCGGCGGCAAGAAGA
AGGGCATGCCATCCATCTGGGAGGCCCTGCCCATGACAGTGCCTCCAACCAACACAGGCAATCTGTCTGA
GTGGGAGGCCCCAAATCCCAAGAGCAAGTATCCTAAGCCATGCGACTGGCGGAGAAAGGAGCTGAAGAAG
TGGACCAAGCTGGAGAGCCAGGGCAGAGGCGTGAAGAACTTTAGGAATGACACAATCTCCAACGATTGGA
TTCAGTACTATAGGCGCATCCCACACCGCAAGCTGCTGACCGCCATCCAGCTGCGCGCCAACGTGTACCC
AACAAGGGAGTTCCTGGCACGGGGCAGAGGCGATAATTATGTGAAGTTTTGTCGGCACTGCGAGGCCGAC
CTGGAGACCTGTGGCCACATCATCGGCTTCTGCCCCGTGACAAAGGACGCCCGGATCAAGAGACACAACA
GGATCTGTGATAGACTGTGCGAGGAGGCAGCAAAGAGGGAGTGGGTGGTGTTTAAGGAGCCCCACCTGAG
GGACGCCACCACAGAGCTGTTCAAGCCTGCTGTGATCTTTGTGAAGGAGGACAGGGCACTGGTGGTGGCT
GTGACCGTGCGGTACGAGTCCGCCAAGACCACACTGGAGGCTGCCGCCATGGAGAAGGTGGATAAGTATA
AGCACCTGGAGGCCGAGGTGAAGGAGCTGACAAATGCCAAGGACGTGGTGTTCATGGGATTTCCACTGGG
AGCAAGGGGCAAGTTCTACAAGGGCAACTTTAATCTGCTGGAGACCCTGGGCCTGCCTAAGACAAGACAG
CTGTCTGTGGCCAAGACCCTGAGCACCTACGCCCTGATGTCTAGCGTGGACATCGTGCACATGTTCGCCT
CCAGGTCTCGCAAGCCTAACGTGCATATGGGTGGAGGTAGCGGGGGCAGTGGAGGGATGGGGAGCGACTA
CAAAGACCATGACGGTGATTATAAAGATCATGACATCGATTACAAGGATGACGATGACAAGAAGTGATGA
CCTCGAGCTGGTACTGCATGCACGCAATGCTAGCTGCCCCTTTCCCGTCCTGGGTACCCCGAGTCTCCCC
CGACCTCGGGTCCCAGGTATGCTCCCACCTCCACCTGCCCCACTCACCACCTCTGCTAGTTCCAGACACC
TCCCAAGCACGCAGCAATGCAGCTCAAAACGCTTAGCCTAGCCACACCCCCACGGGAAACAGCAGTGATT
AACCTTTAACAAAAAACGAAAATTTAACTAAGCTATACTAACCCCAGGGTTGGTCAATTTCGTGCCAGCC
ACACCCTGGAGCTAAAAAAAAAAAAAAAAAAAAAAAAAAAAAAAAAAAAGTCTTCATCGGAAAGAACATG
TGAGCAAAAGGCCAGCAAAAGGCCAGGAACCGTAAAAAGGCCGCGTTGCTGGCGTTTTTCCATAGGCTCC
GCCCCCCTGACGAGCATCACAAAAATCGACGCTCAAGTCAGAGGTGGCGAAACCCGACAGGACTATAAAG
ATACCAGGCGTTTCCCCCTGGAAGCTCCCTCGTGCGCTCTCCTGTTCCGACCCTGCCGCTTACCGGATAC
CTGTCCGCCTTTCTCCCTTCGGGAAGCGTGGCGCTTTCTCATAGCTCACGCTGTAGGTATCTCAGTTCGG
TGTAGGTCGTTCGCTCCAAGCTGGGCTGTGTGCACGAACCCCCCGTTCAGCCCGACCGCTGCGCCTTATC
CGGTAACTATCGTCTTGAGTCCAACCCGGTAAGACACGACTTATCGCCACTGGCAGCAGCCACTGGTAAC
AGGATTAGCAGAGCGAGGTATGTAGGCGGTGCTACAGAGTTCTTGAAGTGGTGGCCTAACTACGGCTACA
CTAGAAGAACAGTATTTGGTATCTGCGCTCTGCTGAAGCCAGTTACCTTCGGAAAAAGAGTTGGTAGCTC
TTGATCCGGCAAACAAACCACCGCTGGTAGCGGTGGTTTTTTTGTTTGCAAGCAGCAGATTACGCGCAGA
AAAAAAGGATCTCAAGAAGATCCTTTGATCTTTTCTACGGGGTCTGACGCTCAGTGGAACGAAAACTCAC
GTTAAGGGATTTTGGTCATGAGATTATCAAAAAGGATCTTCACCTAGATCCTTTTAAATTAAAAATGAAG
TTTTAAATCAATCTAAAGTATATATGAGTAAACTTGGTCTGACAGTTACCAATGCTTAATCAGTGAGGCA
CCTATCTCAGCGATCTGTCTATTTCGTTCATCCATAGTTGCCTGACTCCCCGTCGTGTAGATAACTACGA
TACGGGAGGGCTTACCATCTGGCCCCAGTGCTGCAATGATACCGCGAGACCCACGCTCACCGGCTCCAGA
TTTATCAGCAATAAACCAGCCAGCCGGAAGGGCCGAGCGCAGAAGTGGTCCTGCAACTTTATCCGCCTCC
ATCCAGTCTATTAATTGTTGCCGGGAAGCTAGAGTAAGTAGTTCGCCAGTTAATAGTTTGCGCAACGTTG
TTGCCATTGCTACAGGCATCGTGGTGTCACGCTCGTCGTTTGGTATGGCTTCATTCAGCTCCGGTTCCCA
ACGATCAAGGCGAGTTACATGATCCCCCATGTTGTGCAAAAAAGCGGTTAGCTCCTTCGGTCCTCCGATC
GTTGTCAGAAGTAAGTTGGCCGCAGTGTTATCACTCATGGTTATGGCAGCACTGCATAATTCTCTTACTG
TCATGCCATCCGTAAGATGCTTTTCTGTGACTGGTGAGTACTCAACCAAGTCATTCTGAGAATAGTGTAT
GCGGCGACCGAGTTGCTCTTGCCCGGCGTCAATACGGGATAATACCGCGCCACATAGCAGAACTTTAAAA
GTGCTCATCATTGGAAAACGTTCTTCGGGGCGAAAACTCTCAAGGATCTTACCGCTGTTGAGATCCAGTT
CGATGTAACCCACTCGTGCACCCAACTGATCTTCAGCATCTTTTACTTTCACCAGCGTTTCTGGGTGAGC
AAAAACAGGAAGGCAAAATGCCGCAAAAAAGGGAATAAGGGCGACACGGAAATGTTGAATACTCATACTC
TTCCTTTTTCAATATTATTGAAGCATTTATCAGGGTTATTGTCTCATGAGCGGATACATATTTGAATGTA
TTTAGAAAAATAAACAAAT
